>Addgene plasmid #146841 | pAc5.1B-EGFP-DmGW182-SD6B-F13170A-dsRNAres_L | depositor full sequence | sequence record 289288 | Full Sequence
CTTCAAGGAATTAATTCTATATTCTAAAAACACAAATGATACTTCTAAAAAAAATCATGAATGGCATCAA
CTCTGAATCAAATCTTTGCAGATGCACCTACTTCTCATTTCCACTGTCACATCATTTTTCCAGATCTCGC
TGCCTGTTATGTGGCCCACAAACCAAGACACGTTTTATGGCCATTAAAGCTGGCTGATCGTCGCCAAACA
CCAAATACATATCAATATGTACATTCGAGAAAGAAGCGATCAAAGAAGCGTCTTCGGGCGAGTAGGAGAA
TGCGGAGGAGAAGGAGAACGAGCTGATCTAGTATCTCTCCACAATCCAATGCCAACTGACCAACTGGCCA
TATTCGGAGCAATTTGAAGCCAATTTCCATCGCCTGGCGATCGCTCCATTCTTGGCTATATGTTTTTCAC
CGTTCCCGGGGCCATTTTCAAAGACTCGTCGGTAAGATAAGATTGTGTCACTCGCTGTCTCTCTTCATTT
GTCGAAGAATGCTGAGGAATTTCGCGATGACGTCGGCGAGTATTTTGAAGAATGAGAATAATTTGTATTT
ATACGAAAATCAGTTAGTGGAATTTTCTACAAAAACATGTTATCTATAGATAATTTTGTTGCAAAATATG
TTGACTATGACAAAGATTGTATGTATATACCTTTAATGTATTCTCATTTTCTTATGTATTTATAATGGCA
ATGATGATACTGATGATATTTTAAGATGATGCCAGACCACAGGCTGATTTCTGCGTCTTTTGCCGAACGC
AGTGCATGTGCGGTTGTTGTTTTTTGGAATAGTTTCAATTTTCGGACTGTCCGCTTTGATTTCAGTTTCT
TGGCTTATTCAAAAAGCAAAGTAAAGCCAAAAAAGCGAGATGGCAATACCAAATGCGGCAAAACGGTAGT
GGAAGGAAAGGGGTGCGGGGCAGCGGAAGGAAGGGTGGGGCGGGGCGTGGCGGGGTCTGTGGCTGGGCGC
GACGTCACCGACGTTGGAGCCACTCCTTTGACCATGTGTGCGTGTGTGTATTATTCGTGTCTCGCCACTC
GCCGGTTGTTTTTTTCTTTTTATCTCGCTCTCTCTAGCGCCATCTCGTACGCATGCTCAACGCACCGCAT
GTTGCCGTGTCCTTTATGCGTCATTTTGGCTCGAAATAGGCAATTATTTAAACAAAGATTAGTCAACGAA
AACGCTAAAATAAATAAGTCTACAATATGGTTACTTATTGCCATGTGTGTGCAGCCAACGATAGCAACAA
AAGCAACAACACAGTGGCTTTCCCTCTTTCACTTTTTGTTTGCAAGCGCGTGCGAGCAAGACGGCACGAC
CGGCAAACGCAATTACGCTGACAAAGAGCAGACGAAGTTTTGGCCGAAAAACATCAAGGCGCCTGATACG
AATGCATTTGCAATAACAATTGCGATATTTAATATTGTTTATGAAGCTGTTTGACTTCAAAACACACAAA
AAAAAAAATAAAACAAATTATTTGAAAGAGAATTAGGAATCGGACAGCTTATCGTTACGGGCTAACAGCA
CACCGAGACGAAATAGCTTACCTGACGTCACAGCCTCTGGAAGAACTGCCGCCAAGCAGAGAGAGAGAGA
AAAAGAGGGAGAGCAGCTTAGACCGCATGTGCTTGTGTGTGAGGCGTCTCTCTCTTCGTCTCCTGTTTGC
GCAAACGCATAGACTGCACTGAGAAAATCGATTACCTATTTTTTATGAATGAATATTTGCACTATTACTA
TTCAAAACTATTAAGATAGCAATCACATTCAATAGCCAAATACTATACCACCTGAGCGATGCAACGAAAT
GATCAATTTGAGCAAAAATGCTGCATATTTAGGACGGCATCATTATAGAAATGCTTCTTGCTGTGTACTT
TTCTCTCGTCTGGCAGCTGTTTCGCCGTTATTGTTAAAACCGGCTTAAGTTAGGTGTGTTTTCTACGACT
AGTGATGCCCCTACTAGAAGATGTGTGTTGCACAAATGTCCCTGAATAACCAATTTGAAGTGCAGATAGC
AGTAAACGTAAGCTAATATGAATATTATTTAACTGTAATGTTTTAATATCGCTGGACATTACTAATAAAC
CCACTATAAACACATGTACATATGTATGTTTTGGCATACAATGAGTAGTTGGGGAAAAAATGTGTAAAAG
CACCGTGACCATCACAGCATAAAGATAACCAGCTGAAGTATCGAATATGAGTAACCCCCAAATTGAATCA
CATGCCGCAACTGATAGGACCCATGGAAGTACACTCTTCATGGCGATATACAAGACACACACAAGCACGA
ACACCCAGTTGCGGAGGAAATTCTCCGTAAATGAAAACCCAATCGGCGAACAATTCATACCCATATATGG
TAAAAGTTTTGAACGCGACTTGAGAGCGGAGAGCATTGCGGCTGATAAGGTTTTAGCGCTAAGCGGGCTT
TATAAAACGGGCTGCGGGACCAGTTTTCATATCACTACCGTTTGAGTTCTTGTGCTGTGTGGATACTCCT
CCCGACACAAAGCCGCTCCATCAGCCAGCAGTCGTCTAATCCAGAGACCCCGGATCGGGGTACCAACATG
GTGAGCAAGGGCGAGGAGCTGTTCACCGGGGTGGTGCCCATCCTGGTCGAGCTGGACGGCGACGTAAACG
GCCACAAGTTCAGCGTGTCCGGCGAGGGCGAGGGCGATGCCACCTACGGCAAGCTGACCCTGAAGTTCAT
CTGCACCACCGGCAAGCTGCCCGTGCCCTGGCCCACCCTCGTGACCACCCTGACCTACGGCGTGCAGTGC
TTCAGCCGCTACCCCGACCACATGAAGCAGCACGACTTCTTCAAGTCCGCCATGCCCGAAGGCTACGTCC
AGGAGCGCACCATCTTCTTCAAGGACGACGGCAACTACAAGACCCGCGCCGAGGTGAAGTTCGAGGGCGA
CACCCTGGTGAACCGCATCGAGCTGAAGGGCATCGACTTCAAGGAGGACGGCAACATCCTGGGGCACAAG
CTGGAGTACAACTACAACAGCCACAACGTCTATATCATGGCCGACAAGCAGAAGAACGGCATCAAGGTGA
ACTTCAAGATCCGCCACAACATCGAGGACGGCAGCGTGCAGCTCGCCGACCACTACCAGCAGAACACCCC
CATCGGCGACGGCCCCGTGCTGCTGCCCGACAACCACTACCTGAGCACCCAGTCCGCCCTGAGCAAAGAC
CCCAACGAGAAGCGCGATCACATGGTCCTGCTGGAGTTCGTGACCGCCGCCGGGATCACTCTCGGCATGG
ACGAGCTGTACAAGCCAAGCTTGAATTCTGCAGATATCCAGCACAGTGGCGGCCGCATGCGTGAAGCCCT
TTTTTCCCAAGATGGCTGGGGCTGTCAGCATGTTAACCAGGATACTAATTGGGAAGTTCCCAGTTCGCCA
GAACCAGCCAATAAGGATGCACCCGGTCCACCAATGTGGAAGCCAAGCATTAACAATGGTACTGATCTTT
GGGAGTCCAATTTGAGAAACGGAGGTCAGCCGGCCGCACAGCAAGTTCCAAAGCCGTCGTGGGGTCATAC
ACCATCCTCTAACTTAGGTGGAACATGGGGTGAGGACGACGATGGCGCCGATAGTAGTAGTGTGTGGACT
GGAGGAGCTGTTAGCAACGCGGGATCCGGAGCTGCAGTGGGAGTAAACCAAGCCGGAGTTAATGTCGGTC
CAGGCGGTGTTGTTTCGTCTGGCGGACCTCAGTGGGGACAAGGTGTCGTTGGCGTCGGACTTGGATCAAC
TGGCGGAAATGGTTCCAGTAACATTACAGGCTCTTCGGGCGTTGCCACGGGAAGCAGTGGCAATTCAAGT
AATGCCGGAAATGGATGGGGCGATCCACGCGAGATTCGTCCACTGGGCGTCGGAGGATCGATGGACATCC
GTAACGTCGAGCACCGTGGAGGAAATGGATCAGGCGCCACATCCAGTGACCCGCGTGATATCCGTATGAT
TGACCCACGCGATCCAATCCGGGGCGACCCACGCGGCATTTCAGGACGCCTCAACGGTACGTCAGAGATG
TGGGGACACCACCCGCAGATGTCGCACAATCAACTGCAGGGAATTAATAAGATGGTCGGACAGAGCGTTG
CGACAGCTAGTACGAGCGTTGGCACGTCAGGATCCGGAATTGGACCAGGCGGACCGGGACCAAGCACGGT
TTCGGGAAACATTCCGACGCAATGGGGTCCAGCCCAGCCCGTTAGTGTCGGAGTTAGCGGACCGAAGGAT
ATGTCGAAGCAAATTAGCGGCTGGGAAGAGCCGTCGCCTCCCCCACAACGCCGTAGCATCCCAAATTATG
ACGACGGAACGTCCCTCTGGGGACAACAGACACGCGTCCCGGCCGCTAGTGGACATTGGAAGGATATGAC
AGACTCCATTGGACGCAGCAGCCACCTGATGCGCGGACAGAGTCAGACCGGCGGAATTGGCATTGCTGGA
GTTGGAAATAGCAATGTTCCAGTGGGAGCCAATCCAAGTAATCCTATAAGCAGTGTAGTTGGACCTCAAG
CCCGGATTCCATCTGTGGGCGGCGTACAACACAAACCAGACGGCGGCGCTATGTGGGTGCATTCCGGCAA
TGTAGGTGGCAGAAATAATGTTGCTGCTGTTACTACTTGGGGAGATGACACTCATAGCGTTAATGTCGGC
GCTCCCAGCAGTGGCAGTGTATCCAGCAACAATTGGGTTGATGACAAGTCCAACTCAACCTTGGCACAAA
ACTCTTGGAGCGACCCGGCCCCTGTTGGAGTTAGTTGGGGCAATAAGCAAAGCAAACCGCCAAGCAATAG
TGCTTCATCAGGTTGGAGCACTGCTGCGGGCGTGGTGGATGGGGTTGATCTAGGATCTGAGTGGAACACG
CACGGGGGGATTATTGGAAAATCTCAGCAACAACAAAAACTAGCGGGACTTAACGTGGGAATGGTGAACG
TAATTAACGCGGAGATCATTAAGCAAAGCAAGCAATACAGGATCCTTGTCGAGAACGGCTTTAAAAAGGA
AGATGTAGAGCGGGCATTAGTGATTGCTAATATGAACATCGAAGAGGCAGCCGATATGCTCCGTGCCAAC
TCATCCCTATCAATGGATGGTTGGCGTCGACATGATGAGTCCCTTGGATCTTATGCCGACCACAATAGTT
CAACAAGCAGCGGTGGATTTGCTGGTCGTTACCCGGTCAACAGTGGACAACCTTCAATGTCCTTTCCTCA
TAATAACCTTATGAATAACATGGGAGGTACCGCTGTTACTGGAGGTAACAACAATACAAACATGACAGCT
TTACAGGTGCAAAAGTATTTAAATCAAGGGCAACATGGTGTCGCTGTTGGACCGCAAGCCGTTGGTAATT
CTTCAGCAGTATCTGTCGGATTTGGTCAGAACACGTCTAACGCAGCAGTGGCAGGAGCAGCCTCTGCAAA
TATAGCAGCAAATACAAACAACCAACCGTCTGGTCAGCAAATTCGCATGCTAGGCCAGCAAATTCAGTTG
GCCATTCATAGTGGTTTCATATCTAGTCAGATATTGACTCAACCGCTAACTCAAACAACCCTTAACCTTT
TAAACCAACTTCTTAGCAATATTAAGCATCTCCAGGCTGCACAGCAATCCCTTACCCGCGGGGGAAATGT
CAATCCAATGGCAGTGAATGTGGCTATATCTAAATACAAGCAGCAAATCCAGAATTTACAGAACCAGATA
AGTGCACAACAGGCTGTGTATGTAAAACAGCAAAATATGCAACCAACTTCACAACAACAACAGCCCCAAC
AACAGCAACTTCCTTCTGTTCATCTAAGTAACTCAGGCAACGACTATTTAAGAGGTCACGATGCAATAAA
TAATTTGCAAAGCAACTTTTCTGAGCTCAATATTAATAAGCCAAGTGGATATCAAGGAGCGTCCAATCAA
CAATCCCGATTAAATCAGTGGAAGCTTCCAGTATTAGATAAGGAGATCAACTCTGACAGTACGGAATTTT
CTCGTGCCCCAGGTGCAACGAAACAAAATTTGACGGCCAACACAAGCAACATAAACTCTTTGGGTCTTCA
AAACGATAGTACATGGTCAACTGGACGCAGTATTGGTGACGGTTGGCCTGATCCCTCATCTGATCCTAGG
AAATCCAGCAATGCCAGTTGGCCTCCAGAAGCCCAACCAGGAGTGCCATGGAAAGGTATCCAAAACATTG
ACCCTGAATCTGACCCCTATGTCACCCCAGGAAGTGTGCTGGGGGGTACAGCCACATCTCCCATTGTAGA
TACTGACCACCAACTGCTGCGGGATAACACCACAGGGTCTAATTCTTCCCTCAGCACCTCGCTGCCTTCA
CCTGGTGCCTGGCCCTACAGTGCCTCTGACAACTCCTTTACCAACGTTCATAGCACTTCAGCAAAGTTCC
CTGATTACAAATCAACATGGTCCCCAGATCCCATAGGACACAACCCCACTCATCTCTCCAACAAGATGTG
GAAAAACCATATTTCCTCCAGGAACACTACACCGCTGCCCCGCCCACCTCCTGGTCTGACCAACCCCAAA
CCATCATCTCCCTGGAGCAGCACAGCACCCCGATCAGTCAGGGGGTGGGGGACACAGGACTCACGGCTCG
CCTCGGCCTCTACCTGGAGTGATGGTGGCTCAGTTCGTCCTAGTTACTGGCTGGTTCTTCACAATCTCAC
CCCACAGATTGATGGGTCAACCTTGAGAACGATCTGCATGCAGCATGGCCCACTGCTGACATTCCATCTG
AATCTAACCCAGGGCACTGCCCTGATCCGATACAGCACCAAACAGGAGGCGGCCAAGGCCCAAACTGCGC
TGCACATGTGTGTGTTGGGAAACACTACCATCCTTGCTGAGTTTGCCACTGATGATGAAGTCAGCCGCTT
TCTGGCACAAGCTCAGCCCCCTACACCTGCAGCAACCCCAAGTGCGCCAGCTGCGGGGTGGCAGTCGCTG
GAGACCGGCCAGAACCAGTCAGATCCCGTGGGACCTGCTCTGAATCTTTTTGGTGGGTCCACTGGGCTCG
GGCAGTGGAGCAGCAGCGCTGGTGGCAGCAGCGGGGCCGATCTTGCTGGCGCTTCATTGTGGGGGCCCCC
AAACTATTCTTCTAGCTTATGGGGAGTCCCAACGGTGGAAGATCCCCATAGGATGGGCAGCCCTGCTCCT
TTACTACCTGGTGACCTTCTGGGAGGAGGGTCGGATTCAATCTGATCTAGAGGGCCCGCGGTTCGAAGGT
AAGCCTATCCCTAACCCTCTCCTCGGTCTCGATTCTACGCGTACCGGTCATCATCACCATCACCATTGAG
TTTAAACCCGCTGATCAGCCTCGACTGTGCCTTCTAAGGCCTGAGCTCGCTGATCAGCCTCGATCGAGGA
TCCAGACATGATAAGATACATTGATGAGTTTGGACAAACCACAACTAGAATGCAGTGAAAAAAATGCTTT
ATTTGTGAAATTTGTGATGCTATTGCTTTATTTGTAACCATTATAAGCTGCAATAAACAAGTTAACAACA
ACAATTGCATTCATTTTATGTTTCAGGTTCAGGGGGAGGTGTGGGAGGTTTTTTAAAGCAAGTAAAACCT
CTACAAATGTGGTATGGCTGATTATGATCAGTCGACCGATGCCCTTGAGAGCCTTCAACCCAGTCAGCTC
CTTCCGGTGGGCGCGGGGCATGACTATCGTCGCCGCACTTATGACTGTCTTCTTTATCATGCAACTCGTA
GGACAGGTGCCGGCAGCGCTCTGGGTCATTTTCGGCGAGGACCGCTTTCGCTGGAGCGCGACGATGATCG
GCCTGTCGCTTGCGGTATTCGGAATCTTGCACGCCCTCGCTCAAGCCTTCGTCACTGGTCCCGCCACCAA
ACGTTTCGGCGAGAAGCAGGCCATTATCGCCGGCATGGCGGCCGACGCGCTGGGCTACGTCTTGCTGGCG
TTCGCGACGCGAGGCTGGATGGCCTTCCCCATTATGATTCTTCTCGCTTCCGGCGGCATCGGGATGCCCG
CGTTGCAGGCCATGCTGTCCAGGCAGGTAGATGACGACCATCAGGGACAGCTTCAAGGATCGCTCGCGGC
TCTTACCAGCCAGCAAAAGGCCAGGAACCGTAAAAAGGCCGCGTTGCTGGCGTTTTTCCATAGGCTCCGC
CCCCCTGACGAGCATCACAAAAATCGACGCTCAAGTCAGAGGTGGCGAAACCCGACAGGACTATAAAGAT
ACCAGGCGTTTCCCCCTGGAAGCTCCCTCGTGCGCTCTCCTGTTCCGACCCTGCCGCTTACCGGATACCT
GTCCGCCTTTCTCCCTTCGGGAAGCGTGGCGCTTTCTCAATGCTCACGCTGTAGGTATCTCAGTTCGGTG
TAGGTCGTTCGCTCCAAGCTGGGCTGTGTGCACGAACCCCCCGTTCAGCCCGACCGCTGCGCCTTATCCG
GTAACTATCGTCTTGAGTCCAACCCGGTAAGACACGACTTATCGCCACTGGCAGCAGCCACTGGTAACAG
GATTAGCAGAGCGAGGTATGTAGGCGGTGCTACAGAGTTCTTGAAGTGGTGGCCTAACTACGGCTACACT
AGAAGGACAGTATTTGGTATCTGCGCTCTGCTGAAGCCAGTTACCTTCGGAAAAAGAGTTGGTAGCTCTT
GATCCGGCAAACAAACCACCGCTGGTAGCGGTGGTTTTTTTGTTTGCAAGCAGCAGATTACGCGCAGAAA
AAAAGGATCTCAAGAAGATCCTTTGATCTTTTCTACGGGGTCTGACGCTCAGTGGAACGAAAACTCACGT
TAAGGGATTTTGGTCATGAGATTATCAAAAAGGATCTTCACCTAGATCCTTTTAAATTAAAAATGAAGTT
TTAAATCAATCTAAAGTATATATGAGTAAACTTGGTCTGACAGTTACCAATGCTTAATCAGTGAGGCACC
TATCTCAGCGATCTGTCTATTTCGTTCATCCATAGTTGCCTGACTCCCCGTCGTGTAGATAACTACGATA
CGGGAGGGCTTACCATCTGGCCCCAGTGCTGCAATGATACCGCGAGACCCACGCTCACCGGCTCCAGATT
TATCAGCAATAAACCAGCCAGCCGGAAGGGCCGAGCGCAGAAGTGGTCCTGCAACTTTATCCGCCTCCAT
CCAGTCTATTAATTGTTGCCGGGAAGCTAGAGTAAGTAGTTCGCCAGTTAATAGTTTGCGCAACGTTGTT
GCCATTGCTGCAGGCATCGTGGTGTCACGCTCGTCGTTTGGTATGGCTTCATTCAGCTCCGGTTCCCAAC
GATCAAGGCGAGTTACATGATCCCCCATGTTGTGCAAAAAAGCGGTTAGCTCCTTCGGTCCTCCGATCGT
TGTCAGAAGTAAGTTGGCCGCAGTGTTATCACTCATGGTTATGGCAGCACTGCATAATTCTCTTACTGTC
ATGCCATCCGTAAGATGCTTTTCTGTGACTGGTGAGTACTCAACCAAGTCATTCTGAGAATAGTGTATGC
GGCGACCGAGTTGCTCTTGCCCGGCGTCAACACGGGATAATACCGCGCCACATAGCAGAACTTTAAAAGT
GCTCATCATTGGAAAACGTTCTTCGGGGCGAAAACTCTCAAGGATCTTACCGCTGTTGAGATCCAGTTCG
ATGTAACCCACTCGTGCACCCAACTGATCTTCAGCATCTTTTACTTTCACCAGCGTTTCTGGGTGAGCAA
AAACAGGAAGGCAAAATGCCGCAAAAAAGGGAATAAGGGCGACACGGAAATGTTGAATACTCATACTCTT
CCTTTTTCAATATTATTGAAGCATTTATCAGGGTTATTGTCTCATGAGCGGATACATATTTGAATGTATT
TAGAAAAATAAACAAATAGGGGTTCCGCGCACATTTCCCCGAAAAGTGCCACCTGACGTCTAAGAAACCA
TTATTATCATGACATTAACCTATAAAAATAGGCGTATCACGAGGCCCTTTCGT
Features (pLannotate 1.2.2; 10 found; start..end, strand, type, name):
     56..2568    +  promoter       Ac5 promoter: Drosophila melanogaster actin 5C promoter
   2588..3304    +  CDS            EGFP: EGFP is a basic (constitutively fluorescent) green fluorescent protein published in 1996, derived from Aequorea victoria. It is reported to be a rapidly-maturing weak dimer with moderate acid sensitivity.
   3347..6958    +  CDS            gw (fragment): GAWKY_DROME - Also known as GW182 From Drosophila melanogaster (Fruit fly).
   7278..7319    +  CDS            V5 tag: epitope tag from simian virus 5
   7419..7553    -  polyA_signal   SV40 poly(A) signal: SV40 polyadenylation signal
   7576..7660    -  CDS            large T antigen (fragment): large T antigen from SV40 (simian virus 40)
   7661..8131    +  CDS            TcR (fragment): tetracycline efflux protein; tet; confers resistance to tetracycline
   8175..8763    -  rep_origin     ori: high-copy-number ColE1/pMB1/pBR322/pUC origin of replication
   8934..9794    -  CDS            AmpR: β-lactamase; bla; confers resistance to ampicillin, carbenicillin, and related antibiotics
   9795..9899    -  promoter       AmpR promoter: bla
