[The description below was written by a language model from this plasmid's Addgene catalogue record and pLannotate feature annotations shown in this document.]
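Description:
pAc5.1B-EGFP-DmGW182-SD6B-F13170A-dsRNAres_L is an insect-cell expression plasmid of about 10 kb. The catalogue lists the backbone as unknown, although the name and the annotated parts point to a pAc5.1-type vector. It is maintained in E. coli through a ColE1/pUC-family origin and selected with ampicillin via a β-lactamase gene under its own bla promoter. The annotation describes the origin as high-copy, whereas the repository lists the plasmid as low copy. A partial tetracycline-resistance fragment and a short piece of SV40 large T antigen sequence are also detected; these appear to be non-functional backbone remnants.

Expression is driven by the Drosophila melanogaster actin 5C (Ac5) promoter, a strong constitutive promoter in fly cell lines. It is followed by EGFP and then by the coding sequence of Drosophila GW182 (gawky, gw), giving an N-terminally EGFP-tagged protein, with an SV40 polyadenylation signal downstream. A V5 epitope sequence from the vector lies after the insert, but the record does not show whether it is read in frame with the fusion. The insert carries the variant designated SD6B together with a phenylalanine-to-alanine substitution, written F1370A in the insert and purpose fields but F13170A in the plasmid name, most likely a typographical slip. The record does not define SD6B. The "dsRNAres" label indicates a version made resistant to dsRNA, which would allow it to be expressed while endogenous GW182 is depleted by RNAi. The depositor also notes V704A, N799S and a silent G2295A change relative to the reference transcript. The associated work concerns PABPC1-binding sites in GW182 proteins and their role in miRNA-mediated silencing, consistent with use in complementation or interaction assays in insect cells.
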