Addgene plasmid #146841: pAc5.1B-EGFP-DmGW182-SD6B-F13170A-dsRNAres_L
Purpose: Insect Expression of DmGW182-SD6B-F1370A-dsRNAres
Depositing lab: Elisa Izaurralde. Depositing organization: Max Planck Institute for Developmental Biology. Publication: Two PABPC1-binding sites in GW182 proteins promote miRNA-mediated gene silencing. Huntzinger E, Braun JE, Heimstädt S, Zekri L, Izaurralde E. EMBO J. 2010 Dec 15;29(24):4146-60. doi: 10.1038/emboj.2010.274 PubMed 21063388.
Backbone
  Vector backbone: Unknown
  Vector type: Insect Expression
Growth in bacteria
  Bacterial resistance: Ampicillin, 100 μg/mL
  Growth temperature: 37°C
  Growth strain: DH5alpha
  Copy number: Low Copy
Gene/Insert
  Gene/Insert name: DmGW182-SD6B-F1370A-dsRNAres
  Species: D. melanogaster (fly)
  Mutation: Two non silent mutations V704A and N799S and one silent mutation G2295A compared to the sequence given by NM_166780 varA
  Entrez Gene: gw (a.k.a. Dmel_CG31992, CG11484, CG31992, CG9905, Dmel\CG31992, GQ182, GW, GW182, Gw, Gw182, anon-EST:Posey205, dGW182, gw182)
  Cloning method: Unknown
Terms and licenses: Academic/Nonprofit Terms; Industry Terms: Not Available to Industry
Depositor comments: Plasmids from this collection were made available to the research community and donated after the lab closed. Please note that the sequence provided by the depositing laboratory may be theoretical/predicted or based on Sanger sequencing results. There may be discrepancies between sequencing results obtained by Addgene and the depositor sequence. If an Addgene verified sequence is not available, please contact before placing your order to request that our lab fully sequence the plasmid.
How to cite: pAc5.1B-EGFP-DmGW182-SD6B-F13170A-dsRNAres_L was a gift from Elisa Izaurralde (Addgene plasmid # 146841 ; http://n2t.net/addgene:146841 ; RRID:Addgene_146841)
